Addgene plasmid #11573: pMN20
Depositing lab: Detlef Weigel. Depositing organization: Salk Institute for Biological Studies. Publication: Activation tagging in Arabidopsis. Weigel D, Ahn JH, Blazquez MA, Borevitz JO, Christensen SK, Fankhauser C, Ferrandiz C, Kardailsky I, Malancharuvil EJ, Neff MM, Nguyen JT, Sato S, Wang ZY, Xia Y, Dixon RA, Harrison MJ, Lamb CJ, Yanofsky MF, Chory J. Plant Physiol. 2000 Apr . 122(4):1003-13. 10.1104/pp.122.4.1003 PubMed 10759496.
Backbone
  Vector backbone: pPZP212
  Backbone manufacturer: Hajdukiewicz et al 1994
  Backbone size w/o insert (bp): 11073
  Vector type: Plant Expression
  Selectable markers: kanamycin
Growth in bacteria
  Bacterial resistance: Spectinomycin, 50 μg/mL
  Growth temperature: 37°C
  Growth strain: DH5alpha
  Growth instructions: Plasmid grows in standard E. coli at 37 degrees, but the four enhancer repeats may be unstable in E. coli and A. tumefaciens if stored at 4'C for extended time. See comments.
  Copy number: High Copy
Gene/Insert
  Gene/Insert name: CaMV 35S enhancers
  Cloning method: Restriction Enzyme; 5′ cloning site See paper and map. (not destroyed); 3′ cloning site See paper and map. (not destroyed)
  Sequencing primers: 5′ M13 reverse
Resource information
  A portion of this plasmid was derived from a plasmid made by: Max Planck Institute
Terms and licenses: Academic/Nonprofit Terms; Industry Terms: Not Available to Industry
Depositor comments: Used to confirm activation-tagged genes. Contains multiple cloning sites adjacent to the same tetramerized CaMV 35S enhancers as in the activation-tagging vectors from this article. Kanamycin gene for plant selection on MS media. Plasmid selection in E. coli and in A. tumefaciens is spectinomycin (100 mg/l). The four enhancer repeats in the construct may be unstable in E. coli and Agrobacterium if stored at +4'C for extended time. Check by PCR with T7 (or M13-20) oligo and this one derived from the RB sequence: 5' acc cgc caa tat atc ctg 3'. This should give 1.4 kb band. Note that these oligos will not work in a transgenic plant, as the RB sequence is not transfered. Using this test, we found that after 1-2 weeks in a fridge the Agrobacterium strain loses on average one copy of a repeat, and after a month in a fridge there is only one copy left. It is a good idea to use a freshly streaked colony from a good -70'C glycerol stock for every infiltration.
How to cite: pMN20 was a gift from Detlef Weigel (Addgene plasmid # 11573 ; http://n2t.net/addgene:11573 ; RRID:Addgene_11573)
