[The description below was written by a language model from this plasmid's Addgene catalogue record and pLannotate feature annotations shown in this document.]
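Description:
pMN20 is a plant binary T-DNA vector of about 11 kb built on the pPZP212 backbone, designed for Agrobacterium-mediated transformation of plants. Outside the T-DNA borders it carries the two replication systems typical of the pPZP series. A ColE1/pBR322-type origin with the bom mobilisation region supports high-copy propagation in E. coli. The pVS1 oriV, together with the RepA and StaA functions, provides stable maintenance in Agrobacterium tumefaciens. Selection in both bacterial hosts relies on an aadA gene conferring spectinomycin/streptomycin resistance. Between the nopaline-type left and right border repeats, next to the left border, lies the plant selection cassette: an nptII (kanamycin resistance) coding sequence driven by an enhanced CaMV 35S promoter and terminated by the CaMV polyadenylation signal.

The payload is a tetramer of CaMV 35S enhancers, the same array used in the activation-tagging vectors from the associated study. The annotation detects it as two adjacent duplicated-enhancer blocks positioned toward the right border. It is flanked by pBluescript- and pUC-derived multiple cloning site fragments and lac/lacZα remnants. A fragment of the mannopine synthase promoter region, with a partial mas1 sequence, sits beside it. The record does not explain the role of this fragment.

According to the depositor, the vector is used to confirm candidate genes from activation-tagging screens. A genomic fragment is cloned next to the enhancers and reintroduced into plants to test whether enhancer-driven overexpression recapitulates the mutant phenotype. The depositor also warns that the four enhancer repeats are recombination-prone and can be progressively lost in E. coli and Agrobacterium during prolonged cold storage, so repeat integrity should be verified before use.
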