Features (pLannotate 1.2.2; 27 found; start..end, strand, type, name):
     52..81      +  misc_feature   MCS (fragment): pBluescript multiple cloning site
     80..274     -  CDS            mas1 (fragment): MAS1_AGRT9 - Protein inferred from homology: Swiss-Prot protein existence level 3. Reduces deoxy-fructosyl-glutamine to mannopine. From Agrobacterium tumefaciens (strain 15955).
    377..676     +  promoter       MAS promoter (fragment): mannopine synthase promoter (Velten et al., 1984)
    702..1297    -  promoter       CaMV 35S promoter (enhanced) (fragment): cauliflower mosaic virus 35S promoter with a duplicated enhancer region
   1380..1975    -  promoter       CaMV 35S promoter (enhanced) (fragment): cauliflower mosaic virus 35S promoter with a duplicated enhancer region
   2050..2093    -  misc_feature   MCS (fragment): pBluescript multiple cloning site
   2131..2153    -  protein_bind   lac operator (fragment): The lac repressor binds to the lac operator to inhibit transcription in E. coli. This inhibition can be relieved by adding lactose or isopropyl-β-D-thiogalactopyranoside (IPTG). lac repressor encoded by lacI
   2157..2187    -  promoter       lac promoter: promoter for the E. coli lac operon
   2202..2223    -  protein_bind   CAP binding site: CAP binding activates transcription in the presence of cAMP. E. coli catabolite activator protein
   2236..2324    -  CDS            lacI (fragment): lac repressor; lacI; The lac repressor binds to the lac operator to inhibit transcription in E. coli. This inhibition can be relieved by adding lactose or isopropyl-β-D-thiogalactopyranoside (IPTG).
   2388..2412    +  misc_feature   RB T-DNA repeat: right border repeat from nopaline C58 T-DNA
   2751..3152    +  CDS            Y4CG_SINFN (fragment): Protein inferred from homology: Swiss-Prot protein existence level 3. From Sinorhizobium fredii (strain NBRC 101917 / NGR234).
   3712..4341    +  CDS            pVS1 StaA: stability protein from the Pseudomonas plasmid pVS1 (Heeb et al., 2000)
   4774..5842    +  CDS            pVS1 RepA (fragment): replication protein from the Pseudomonas plasmid pVS1 (Heeb et al., 2000)
   5908..6102    +  rep_origin     pVS1 oriV: origin of replication for the Pseudomonas plasmid pVS1 (Heeb et al., 2000)
   6305..6344    +  CDS            rop (fragment): Rop protein, which maintains plasmids at low copy number; rop
   6446..6586    +  misc_feature   bom: basis of mobility region from pBR322
   6772..7360    -  rep_origin     ori: high-copy-number ColE1/pMB1/pBR322/pUC origin of replication
   7604..8391    -  CDS            SmR (fragment): aminoglycoside adenylyltransferase (Murphy, 1985); aadA; confers resistance to spectinomycin and streptomycin
   8402..8458    -  CDS            GmR (fragment): gentamycin acetyltransferase; aacC1; confers resistance to gentamycin
   8548..8685    +  CDS            int (fragment): INT2_ECOLX - Protein inferred from homology: Swiss-Prot protein existence level 3. Putative integrase believed to be involved in the insertion of antibiotic resistance genes into plasmids and transposons. From Escherichia coli.
   8923..8947    +  misc_feature   LB T-DNA repeat: left border repeat from nopaline C58 T-DNA
   9045..9219    -  polyA_signal   CaMV poly(A) signal: cauliflower mosaic virus polyadenylation signal
   9273..10065   -  CDS            NeoR/KanR (fragment): aminoglycoside phosphotransferase from Tn5; aph(3')-II (or nptII); confers resistance to neomycin, kanamycin, and G418 (Geneticin®)
  10130..10808   -  promoter       CaMV 35S promoter (enhanced): cauliflower mosaic virus 35S promoter with a duplicated enhancer region
  10900..11054   -  CDS            lacZα (fragment): LacZα fragment of β-galactosidase; lacZ fragment
  11057..36      -  misc_feature   MCS (fragment) (across the origin): pUC18/19 multiple cloning site
>Addgene plasmid #11573 | pMN20 | depositor full sequence | sequence record 6978 | Author sequence
GGTCGACTCTAGAGGATCCCCGGGTACCGAGCTCGAGATCTAGATATCGATAAGCTTATCGATACCGTCG
ACCTCGAGGGGCCAACAGAGCCTGGCGTTCCCCTTTTGCATTGAGACCGATGTTCGTTCCGGAACCTTGC
ACGCCCCAGAGCTTCTCACCGTTCACGACAATTTCCTTCTCGTTGAGGTCGGTCGCGCCATGTCGGATGA
AATAAAAACTTTTGATACCAGCGGGGGCCTTCGCAGAGCCGAGGTAGGTCTGAGAAATTGGCATTTTCAC
GTGTGGAAGATATGAATTTTTTTGAGAAACTAGATAAGATTAATGAATATCGGTGTTTTGGTTTTTTCTT
GTGGCCGTCTTTGTTTATATTGAGATTTTTCAAATCAGTGCGCAAGACGTGACGTAAGTATCCGAGTCAG
TTTTTATTTTTCTACTAATTTGGTCGTTTATTTCGGCGTGTAGGACATGGCAACCGGGCCTGAATTTCGC
GGGTATTCTGTTTCTATTCCAACTTTTTCTTGATCCGCAGCCATTAACGACTTTTGAATAGATACGCTGA
CACGCCAAGCCTCGCTATTCAAAAGTGTACCAAACAACGCTTTACAGCAAGAACGGAATGCGCGTGACGC
TCGCGGTGACGCCATTTCGCCTTTTCAGAAATGGATAAATAGCCTTCTCAAACACTGATAGTTTCGGATC
TAGATATCACATCAATCCACTTGCTTTGAAGACGTGGTTGGAACGTCTTCTTTTTCCACGATGTTCCTCG
TGGGTGGGGGTCCATCTTTGGGACCACTGTCGGTAGAGGCATCTTGAACGATAGCCTTTCCTTTATCGCA
ATGATGGCATTTGTAGAAGCCATCTTCCTTTTCTACTGTCCTTTCGATGAAGTGACAGATAGCTGGGCAA
TGGAATCCGAGGAGGTTTCCCGATATTACCCTTTGTTGAAAAGTCTCAATAGCCCTCTGGTCTTCTGAGA
CTGTATCTTTGATATTCTTGGAGTAGACGAGAGTGTCGTGCTCCACCATGTTGGGGATCTAGATATCACA
TCAATCCACTTGCTTTGAAGACGTGGTTGGAACGTCTTCTTTTTCCACGATGTTCCTCGTGGGTGGGGGT
CCATCTTTGGGACCACTGTCGGTAGAGGCATCTTGAACGATAGCCTTTCCTTTATCGCAATGATGGCATT
TGTAGAAGCCATCTTCCTTTTCTACTGTCCTTTCGATGAAGTGACAGATAGCTGGGCAATGGAATCCGAG
GAGGTTTCCCGATATTACCCTTTGTTGAAAAGTCTCAATAGCCCTCTGGTCTTCTGAGACTGTATCTTTG
ATATTCTTGGAGTAGACGAGAGTGTCGTGCTCCACCATGTTGGGGATCTAGATATCACATCAATCCACTT
GCTTTGAAGACGTGGTTGGAACGTCTTCTTTTTCCACGATGTTCCTCGTGGGTGGGGGTCCATCTTTGGG
ACCACTGTCGGTAGAGGCATCTTGAACGATAGCCTTTCCTTTATCGCAATGATGGCATTTGTAGAAGCCA
TCTTCCTTTTCTACTGTCCTTTCGATGAAGTGACAGATAGCTGGGCAATGGAATCCGAGGAGGTTTCCCG
ATATTACCCTTTGTTGAAAAGTCTCAATAGCCCTCTGGTCTTCTGAGACTGTATCTTTGATATTCTTGGA
GTAGACGAGAGTGTCGTGCTCCACCATGTTGGGGATCTAGATATCACATCAATCCACTTGCTTTGAAGAC
GTGGTTGGAACGTCTTCTTTTTCCACGATGTTCCTCGTGGGTGGGGGTCCATCTTTGGGACCACTGTCGG
TAGAGGCATCTTGAACGATAGCCTTTCCTTTATCGCAATGATGGCATTTGTAGAAGCCATCTTCCTTTTC
TACTGTCCTTTCGATGAAGTGACAGATAGCTGGGCAATGGAATCCGAGGAGGTTTCCCGATATTACCCTT
TGTTGAAAAGTCTCAATAGCCCTCTGGTCTTCTGAGACTGTATCTTTGATATTCTTGGAGTAGACGAGAG
TGTCGTGCTCCACCATGTTGGGGATCCACTAGTTCTAGAGCGGCCGCCACCGCGGTGGAGCTCGAATTCG
TAATCATGGTCATAGCTGTTTCCTGTGTGAAATTGTTATCCGCTCACAATTCCACACAACATACGAGCCG
GAAGCATAAAGTGTAAAGCCTGGGGTGCCTAATGAGTGAGCTAACTCACATTAATTGCGTTGCGCTCACT
GCCCGCTTTCCAGTCGGGAAACCTGTCGTGCCAGCTGCATTAATGAATCGGCCAACGCGCGGGGAGAGGC
GGTTTGCGTATTGGCTAGAGCAGCTTGAGCTTGGATCAGATTGTCGTTTCCCGCCTTCAGTTTAAACTAT
CAGTGTTTGACAGGATATATTGGCGGGTAAACCTAAGAGAAAAGAGCGTTTATTAGAATAACGGATATTT
AAAAGGGCGTGAAAAGGTTTATCCGTTCGTCCATTTGTATGTGCATGCCAACCACAGGGTTCCCCTCGGG
ATCAAAGTACTTTGATCCAACCCCTCCGCTGCTATAGTGCAGTCGGCTTCTGACGTTCAGTGCAGCCGTC
TTCTGAAAACGACATGTCGCACAAGTCCTAAGTTACGCGACAGGCTGCCGCCCTGCCCTTTTCCTGGCGT
TTTCTTGTCGCGTGTTTTAGTCGCATAAAGTAGAATACTTGCGACTAGAACCGGAGACATTACGCCATGA
ACAAGAGCGCCGCCGCTGGCCTGCTGGGCTATGCCCGCGTCAGCACCGACGACCAGGACTTGACCAACCA
ACGGGCCGAACTGCACGCGGCCGGCTGCACCAAGCTGTTTTCCGAGAAGATCACCGGCACCAGGCGCGAC
CGCCCGGAGCTGGCCAGGATGCTTGACCACCTACGCCCTGGCGACGTTGTGACAGTGACCAGGCTAGACC
GCCTGGCCCGCAGCACCCGCGACCTACTGGACATTGCCGAGCGCATCCAGGAGGCCGGCGCGGGCCTGCG
TAGCCTGGCAGAGCCGTGGGCCGACACCACCACGCCGGCCGGCCGCATGGTGTTGACCGTGTTCGCCGGC
ATTGCCGAGTTCGAGCGTTCCCTAATCATCGACCGCACCCGGAGCGGGCGCGAGGCCGCCAAGGCCCGAG
GCGTGAAGTTTGGCCCCCGCCCTACCCTCACCCCGGCACAGATCGCGCACGCCCGCGAGCTGATCGACCA
GGAAGGCCGCACCGTGAAAGAGGCGGCTGCACTGCTTGGCGTGCATCGCTCGACCCTGTACCGCGCACTT
GAGCGCAGCGAGGAAGTGACGCCCACCGAGGCCAGGCGGCGCGGTGCCTTCCGTGAGGACGCATTGACCG
AGGCCGACGCCCTGGCGGCCGCCGAGAATGAACGCCAAGAGGAACAAGCATGAAACCGCACCAGGACGGC
CAGGACGAACCGTTTTTCATTACCGAAGAGATCGAGGCGGAGATGATCGCGGCCGGGTACGTGTTCGAGC
CGCCCGCGCACGTCTCAACCGTGCGGCTGCATGAAATCCTGGCCGGTTTGTCTGATGCCAAGCTGGCGGC
CTGGCCGGCCAGCTTGGCCGCTGAAGAAACCGAGCGCCGCCGTCTAAAAAGGTGATGTGTATTTGAGTAA
AACAGCTTGCGTCATGCGGTCGCTGCGTATATGATGCGATGAGTAAATAAACAAATACGCAAGGGGAACG
CATGAAGGTTATCGCTGTACTTAACCAGAAAGGCGGGTCAGGCAAGACGACCATCGCAACCCATCTAGCC
CGCGCCCTGCAACTCGCCGGGGCCGATGTTCTGTTAGTCGATTCCGATCCCCAGGGCAGTGCCCGCGATT
GGGCGGCCGTGCGGGAAGATCAACCGCTAACCGTTGTCGGCATCGACCGCCCGACGATTGACCGCGACGT
GAAGGCCATCGGCCGGCGCGACTTCGTAGTGATCGACGGAGCGCCCCAGGCGGCGGACTTGGCTGTGTCC
GCGATCAAGGCAGCCGACTTCGTGCTGATTCCGGTGCAGCCAAGCCCTTACGACATATGGGCCACCGCCG
ACCTGGTGGAGCTGGTTAAGCAGCGCATTGAGGTCACGGATGGAAGGCTACAAGCGGCCTTTGTCGTGTC
GCGGGCGATCAAAGGCACGCGCATCGGCGGTGAGGTTGCCGAGGCGCTGGCCGGGTACGAGCTGCCCATT
CTTGAGTCCCGTATCACGCAGCGCGTGAGCTACCCAGGCACTGCCGCCGCCGGCACAACCGTTCTTGAAT
CAGAACCCGAGGGCGACGCTGCCCGCGAGGTCCAGGCGCTGGCCGCTGAAATTAAATCAAAACTCATTTG
AGTTAATGAGGTAAAGAGAAAATGAGCAAAAGCACAAACACGCTAAGTGCCGGCCGTCCGAGCGCACGCA
GCAGCAAGGCTGCAACGTTGGCCAGCCTGGCAGACACGCCAGCCATGAAGCGGGTCAACTTTCAGTTGCC
GGCGGAGGATCACACCAAGCTGAAGATGTACGCGGTACGCCAAGGCAAGACCATTACCGAGCTGCTATCT
GAATACATCGCGCAGCTACCAGAGTAAATGAGCAAATGAATAAATGAGTAGATGAATTTTAGCGGCTAAA
GGAGGCGGCATGGAAAATCAAGAACAACCAGGCACCGACGCCGTGGAATGCCCCATGTGTGGAGGAACGG
GCGGTTGGCCAGGCGTAAGCGGCTGGGTTGTCTGCCGGCCCTGCAATGGCACTGGAACCCCCAAGCCCGA
GGAATCGGCGTGACGGTCGCAAACCATCCGGCCCGGTACAAATCGGCGCGGCGCTGGGTGATGACCTGGT
GGAGAAGTTGAAGGCCGCGCAGGCCGCCCAGCGGCAACGCATCGAGGCAGAAGCACGCCCCGGTGAATCG
TGGCAAGCGGCCGCTGATCGAATCCGCAAAGAATCCCGGCAACCGCCGGCAGCCGGTGCGCCGTCGATTA
GGAAGCCGCCCAAGGGCGACGAGCAACCAGATTTTTTCGTTCCGATGCTCTATGACGTGGGCACCCGCGA
TAGTCGCAGCATCATGGACGTGGCCGTTTTCCGTCTGTCGAAGCGTGACCGACGAGCTGGCGAGGTGATC
CGCTACGAGCTTCCAGACGGGCACGTAGAGGTTTCCGCAGGGCCGGCCGGCATGGCCAGTGTGTGGGATT
ACGACCTGGTACTGATGGCGGTTTCCCATCTAACCGAATCCATGAACCGATACCGGGAAGGGAAGGGAGA
CAAGCCCGGCCGCGTGTTCCGTCCACACGTTGCGGACGTACTCAAGTTCTGCCGGCGAGCCGATGGCGGA
AAGCAGAAAGACGACCTGGTAGAAACCTGCATTCGGTTAAACACCACGCACGTTGCCATGCAGCGTACGA
AGAAGGCCAAGAACGGCCGCCTGGTGACGGTATCCGAGGGTGAAGCCTTGATTAGCCGCTACAAGATCGT
AAAGAGCGAAACCGGGCGGCCGGAGTACATCGAGATCGAGCTAGCTGATTGGATGTACCGCGAGATCACA
GAAGGCAAGAACCCGGACGTGCTGACGGTTCACCCCGATTACTTTTTGATCGATCCCGGCATCGGCCGTT
TTCTCTACCGCCTGGCACGCCGCGCCGCAGGCAAGGCAGAAGCCAGATGGTTGTTCAAGACGATCTACGA
ACGCAGTGGCAGCGCCGGAGAGTTCAAGAAGTTCTGTTTCACCGTGCGCAAGCTGATCGGGTCAAATGAC
CTGCCGGAGTACGATTTGAAGGAGGAGGCGGGGCAGGCTGGCCCGATCCTAGTCATGCGCTACCGCAACC
TGATCGAGGGCGAAGCATCCGCCGGTTCCTAATGTACGGAGCAGATGCTAGGGCAAATTGCCCTAGCAGG
GGAAAAAGGTCGAAAAGGTCTCTTTCCTGTGGATAGCACGTACATTGGGAACCCAAAGCCGTACATTGGG
AACCGGAACCCGTACATTGGGAACCCAAAGCCGTACATTGGGAACCGGTCACACATGTAAGTGACTGATA
TAAAAGAGAAAAAAGGCGATTTTTCCGCCTAAAACTCTTTAAAACTTATTAAAACTCTTAAAACCCGCCT
GGCCTGTGCATAACTGTCTGGCCAGCGCACAGCCGAAGAGCTGCAAAAAGCGCCTACCCTTCGGTCGCTG
CGCTCCCTACGCCCCGCCGCTTCGCGTCGGCCTATCGCGGCCGCTGGCCGCTCAAAAATGGCTGGCCTAC
GGCCAGGCAATCTACCAGGGCGCGGACAAGCCGCGCCGTCGCCACTCGACCGCCGGCGCCCACATCAAGG
CACCCTGCCTCGCGCGTTTCGGTGATGACGGTGAAAACCTCTGACACATGCAGCTCCCGGAGACGGTCAC
AGCTTGTCTGTAAGCGGATGCCGGGAGCAGACAAGCCCGTCAGGGCGCGTCAGCGGGTGTTGGCGGGTGT
CGGGGCGCAGCCATGACCCAGTCACGTAGCGATAGCGGAGTGTATACTGGCTTAACTATGCGGCATCAGA
GCAGATTGTACTGAGAGTGCACCATATGCGGTGTGAAATACCGCACAGATGCGTAAGGAGAAAATACCGC
ATCAGGCGCTCTTCCGCTTCCTCGCTCACTGACTCGCTGCGCTCGGTCGTTCGGCTGCGGCGAGCGGTAT
CAGCTCACTCAAAGGCGGTAATACGGTTATCCACAGAATCAGGGGATAACGCAGGAAAGAACATGTGAGC
AAAAGGCCAGCAAAAGGCCAGGAACCGTAAAAAGGCCGCGTTGCTGGCGTTTTTCCATAGGCTCCGCCCC
CCTGACGAGCATCACAAAAATCGACGCTCAAGTCAGAGGTGGCGAAACCCGACAGGACTATAAAGATACC
AGGCGTTTCCCCCTGGAAGCTCCCTCGTGCGCTCTCCTGTTCCGACCCTGCCGCTTACCGGATACCTGTC
CGCCTTTCTCCCTTCGGGAAGCGTGGCGCTTTCTCATAGCTCACGCTGTAGGTATCTCAGTTCGGTGTAG
GTCGTTCGCTCCAAGCTGGGCTGTGTGCACGAACCCCCCGTTCAGCCCGACCGCTGCGCCTTATCCGGTA
ACTATCGTCTTGAGTCCAACCCGGTAAGACACGACTTATCGCCACTGGCAGCAGCCACTGGTAACAGGAT
TAGCAGAGCGAGGTATGTAGGCGGTGCTACAGAGTTCTTGAAGTGGTGGCCTAACTACGGCTACACTAGA
AGGACAGTATTTGGTATCTGCGCTCTGCTGAAGCCAGTTACCTTCGGAAAAAGAGTTGGTAGCTCTTGAT
CCGGCAAACAAACCACCGCTGGTAGCGGTGGTTTTTTTGTTTGCAAGCAGCAGATTACGCGCAGAAAAAA
AGGATCTCAAGAAGATCCTTTGATCTTTTCTACGGGGTCTGACGCTCAGTGGAACGAAAACTCACGTTAA
GGGATTTTGGTCATGCATGATATATCTCCCAATTTGTGTAGGGCTTATTATGCACGCTTAAAAATAATAA
AAGCAGACTTGACCTGATAGTTTGGCTGTGAGCAATTATGTGCTTAGTGCATCTAATCGCTTGAGTTAAC
GCCGGCGAAGCGGCGTCGGCTTGAACGAATTTCTAGCTAGACATTATTTGCCGACTACCTTGGTGATCTC
GCCTTTCACGTAGTGGACAAATTCTTCCAACTGATCTGCGCGCGAGGCCAAGCGATCTTCTTCTTGTCCA
AGATAAGCCTGTCTAGCTTCAAGTATGACGGGCTGATACTGGGCCGGCAGGCGCTCCATTGCCCAGTCGG
CAGCGACATCCTTCGGCGCGATTTTGCCGGTTACTGCGCTGTACCAAATGCGGGACAACGTAAGCACTAC
ATTTCGCTCATCGCCAGCCCAGTCGGGCGGCGAGTTCCATAGCGTTAAGGTTTCATTTAGCGCCTCAAAT
AGATCCTGTTCAGGAACCGGATCAAAGAGTTCCTCCGCCGCTGGACCTACCAAGGCAACGCTATGTTCTC
TTGCTTTTGTCAGCAAGATAGCCAGATCAATGTCGATCGTGGCTGGCTCGAAGATACCTGCAAGAATGTC
ATTGCGCTGCCATTCTCCAAATTGCAGTTCGCGCTTAGCTGGATAACGCCACGGAATGATGTCGTCGTGC
ACAACAATGGTGACTTCTACAGCGCGGAGAATCTCGCTCTCTCCAGGGGAAGCCGAAGTTTCCAAAAGGT
CGTTGATCAAAGCTCGCCGCGTTGTTTCATCAAGCCTTACGGTCACCGTAACCAGCAAATCAATATCACT
GTGTGGCTTCAGGCCGCCATCCACTGCGGAGCCGTACAAATGTACGGCCAGCAACGTCGGTTCGAGATGG
CGCTCGATGACGCCAACTACCTCTGATAGTTGAGTCGATACTTCGGCGATCACCGCTTCCCCCATGATGT
TTAACTTTGTTTTAGGGCGACTGCCCTGCTGCGTAACATCGTTGCTGCTCCATAACATCAAACATCGACC
CACGGCGTAACGCGCTTGCTGCTTGGATGCCCGAGGCATAGACTGTACCCCAAAAAAACATGTCATAACA
AGAAGCCATGAAAACCGCCACTGCGCCGTTACCACCGCTGCGTTCGGTCAAGGTTCTGGACCAGTTGCGT
GACGGCAGTTACGCTACTTGCATTACAGCTTACGAACCGAACGAGGCTTATGTCCACTGGGTTCGTGCCC
GAATTGATCACAGGCAGCAACGCTCTGTCATCGTTACAATCAACATGCTACCCTCCGCGAGATCATCCGT
GTTTCAAACCCGGCAGCTTAGTTGCCGTTCTTCCGAATAGCATCGGTAACATGAGCAAAGTCTGCCGCCT
TACAACGGCTCTCCCGCTGACGCCGTCCCGGACTGATGGGCTGCCTGTATCGAGTGGTGATTTTGTGCCG
AGCTGCCGGTCGGGGAGCTGTTGGCTGGCTGGTGGCAGGATATATTGTGGTGTAAACAAATTGACGCTTA
GACAACTTAATAACACATTGCGGACGTTTTTAATGTACTGAATTAACGCCGAATTAATTCGGGGGATCTA
TAGGGACTTTAGGTGATCTGGATTTTAGTACTGGATTTTGGTTTTAGGAATTAGAAATTTTATTGATAGA
AGTATTTTACAAATACAAATACATACTAAGGGTTTCTTATATGCTCAACACGTGAGCGAAACCCTATAAG
AACCCTAATTCCCTTATCTGGGAACTACTCACACATTATTATGGAGAAACTCGATGTCGATCGACTCTAG
CTAGAGGATCGATCCGAACCCCAGAGTCCCGCTCAGAAGAACTCGTCAAGAAGGCGATAGAAGGCGATGC
GCTGCGAATCGGGAGCGGCGATACCGTAAAGCACGAGGAAGCGGTCAGCCCATTCGCCGCCAAGCTCTTC
AGCAATATCACGGGTAGCCAACGCTATGTCCTGATAGCGGTCCGCCACACCCAGCCGGCCACAGTCGATG
AATCCAGAAAAGCGGCCATTTTCCACCATGATATTCGGCAAGCAGGCATCGCCATGTGTCACGACGAGAT
CCTCGCCGTCGGGCATGCGCGCCTTGAGCCTGGCGAACAGTTCGGCTGGCGCGAGCCCCTGATGCTCTTC
GTCCAGATCATCCTGATCGACAAGACCGGCTTCCATCCGAGTACGTGCTCGCTCGATGCGATGTTTCGCT
TGGTGGTCGAATGGGCAGGTAGCCGGATCAAGCGTATGCAGCCGCCGCATTGCATCAGCCATGATGGATA
CTTTCTCGGCAGGAGCAAGGTGAGATGACAGGAGATCCTGCCCCGGCACTTCGCCCAATAGCAGCCAGTC
CCTTCCCGCTTCAGTGACAACGTCGAGCACAGCTGCGCAAGGAACGCCCGTCGTGGCCAGCCACGATAGC
CGCGCTGCCTCGTCCTGGAGTTCATTCAGGGCACCGGACAGGTCGGTCTTGACAAAAAGAACCGGGCGCC
CCTGCGCTGACAGCCGGAACACGGCGGCATCAGAGCAGCCGATTGTCTGTTGTGCCCAGTCATAGCCGAA
TAGCCTCTCCACCCAAGCGGCCGGAGAACCTGCGTGCAATCCATCTTGTTCAATCCCCATGGTCGATCGA
CAGATCTGCGAATCGAGAGAGATAGATTTGTAGAGAGAGACTGGTGATTTCAGCGTGTCCTCTCCAAATG
AAATGAACTTCCTTATATAGAGGAAGGGTCTTGCGAAGGATAGTGGGATTGTGCGTCATCCCTTACGTCA
GTGGAGATATCACATCAATCCACTTGCTTTGAAGACGTGGTTGGAACGTCTTCTTTTTCCACGATGCTCC
TCGTGGGTGGGGGTCCATCTTTGGGACCACTGTCGGCAGAGGCATCTTGAACGATAGCCTTTCCTTTATC
GCAATGATGGCATTTGTAGGTGCCACCTTCCTTTTCTACTGTCCTTTTGATGAAGTGACAGATAGCTGGG
CAATGGAATCCGAGGAGGTTTCCCGATATTACCCTTTGTTGAAAAGTCTCAATAGCCCTTTGGTCTTCTG
AGACTGTATCTTTGATATTCTTGGAGTAGACGAGAGTGTCGTGCTCCACCATGTTATCACATCAATCCAC
TTGCTTTGAAGACGTGGTTGGAACGTCTTCTTTTTCCACGATGCTCCTCGTGGGTGGGGGTCCATCTTTG
GGACCACTGTCGGCAGAGGCATCTTGAACGATAGCCTTTCCTTTATCGCAATGATGGCATTTGTAGGTGC
CACCTTCCTTTTCTACTGTCCTTTTGATGAAGTGACAGATAGCTGGGCAATGGAATCCGAGGAGGTTTCC
CGATATTACCCTTTGTTGAAAAGTCTCAATAGCCCTTTGGTCTTCTGAGACTGTATCTTTGATATTCTTG
GAGTAGACGAGAGTGTCGTGCTCCACCATGTTGGCAAGCTGCTCTAGCATTCGCCATTCAGGCTGCGCAA
CTGTTGGGAAGGGCGATCGGTGCGGGCCTCTTCGCTATTACGCCAGCTGGCGAAAGGGGGATGTGCTGCA
AGGCGATTAAGTTGGGTAACGCCAGGGTTTTCCCAGTCACGACGTTGTAAAACGACGGCCAGTGCCAAGC
TTGCATGCCTGCA
