>Addgene plasmid #11573 | pMN20 | addgene partial sequence | sequence record 18330 | 11573 with M13-F20
ATCCCCGGGTACCGAGCTCGAGATCTAGATATCGATAAGCTTATCGACTCTGTCGACCTCGAGGGGCCAA
CAGAGCCTGGCGTTCCCCTTTTGCATTGAGACCGATGTTCGTTCCGGAACCTTGCACGCCCCAGAGCTTC
TCACCGTTCACGACAATTTCCTTCTCGTTGAGGTCGGTCGCGCCATGTCGGATGAAATAAAAACTTTTGA
TACCAGCGGGGGCCTTCGCAGAGCCGAGGTAGGTCTGAGAAATTGGCATTTTCACGTGTGGAAGATATGA
ATTTTTTTGAGAAACTAGATAAGATTAATGAATAGCGGTGTTTTGGTTTTTT
